>Addgene plasmid #190689 | double_sgRNA targeting e3 and e7 | addgene full sequence | sequence record 374859 | Addgene NGS Result
CGATACCGTCGACCTCGATCGAGACCTAGAAAAACATGGAGCAATCACAAGTAGCAATACAGCAGCTACC
AATGCTGATTGTGCCTGGCTAGAAGCACAAGAGGAGGAGGAGGTGGGTTTTCCAGTCACACCTCAGGTAC
CTTTAAGACCAATGACTTACAAGGCAGCTGTAGATCTTAGCCACTTTTTAAAAGAAAAGGGGGGACTGGA
AGGGCTAATTCACTCCCAACGAAGACAAGATATCCTTGATCTGTGGATCTACCACACACAAGGCTACTTC
CCTGATTGGCAGAACTACACACCAGGGCCAGGGATCAGATATCCACTGACCTTTGGATGGTGCTACAAGC
TAGTACCAGTTGAGCAAGAGAAGGTAGAAGAAGCCAATGAAGGAGAGAACACCCGCTTGTTACACCCTGT
GAGCCTGCATGGGATGGATGACCCGGAGAGAGAAGTATTAGAGTGGAGGTTTGACAGCCGCCTAGCATTT
CATCACATGGCCCGAGAGCTGCATCCGGACTGTACTGGGTCTCTCTGGTTAGACCAGATCTGAGCCTGGG
AGCTCTCTGGCTAACTAGGGAACCCACTGCTTAAGCCTCAATAAAGCTTGCCTTGAGTGCTTCAAGTAGT
GTGTGCCCGTCTGTTGTGTGACTCTGGTAACTAGAGATCCCTCAGACCCTTTTAGTCAGTGTGGAAAATC
TCTAGCAGCATGTGAGCAAAAGGCCAGCAAAAGGCCAGGAACCGTAAAAAGGCCGCGTTGCTGGCGTTTT
TCCATAGGCTCCGCCCCCCTGACGAGCATCACAAAAATCGACGCTCAAGTCAGAGGTGGCGAAACCCGAC
AGGACTATAAAGATACCAGGCGTTTCCCCCTGGAAGCTCCCTCGTGCGCTCTCCTGTTCCGACCCTGCCG
CTTACCGGATACCTGTCCGCCTTTCTCCCTTCGGGAAGCGTGGCGCTTTCTCATAGCTCACGCTGTAGGT
ATCTCAGTTCGGTGTAGGTCGTTCGCTCCAAGCTGGGCTGTGTGCACGAACCCCCCGTTCAGCCCGACCG
CTGCGCCTTATCCGGTAACTATCGTCTTGAGTCCAACCCGGTAAGACACGACTTATCGCCACTGGCAGCA
GCCACTGGTAACAGGATTAGCAGAGCGAGGTATGTAGGCGGTGCTACAGAGTTCTTGAAGTGGTGGCCTA
ACTACGGCTACACTAGAAGAACAGTATTTGGTATCTGCGCTCTGCTGAAGCCAGTTACCTTCGGAAAAAG
AGTTGGTAGCTCTTGATCCGGCAAACAAACCACCGCTGGTAGCGGTGGTTTTTTTGTTTGCAAGCAGCAG
ATTACGCGCAGAAAAAAAGGATCTCAAGAAGATCCTTTGATCTTTTCTACGGGGTCTGACGCTCAGTGGA
ACGAAAACTCACGTTAAGGGATTTTGGTCATGAGATTATCAAAAAGGATCTTCACCTAGATCCTTTTAAA
TTAAAAATGAAGTTTTAAATCAATCTAAAGTATATATGAGTAAACTTGGTCTGACAGTTACCAATGCTTA
ATCAGTGAGGCACCTATCTCAGCGATCTGTCTATTTCGTTCATCCATAGTTGCCTGACTCCCCGTCGTGT
AGATAACTACGATACGGGAGGGCTTACCATCTGGCCCCAGTGCTGCAATGATACCGCGAGACCCACGCTC
ACCGGCTCCAGATTTATCAGCAATAAACCAGCCAGCCGGAAGGGCCGAGCGCAGAAGTGGTCCTGCAACT
TTATCCGCCTCCATCCAGTCTATTAATTGTTGCCGGGAAGCTAGAGTAAGTAGTTCGCCAGTTAATAGTT
TGCGCAACGTTGTTGCCATTGCTACAGGCATCGTGGTGTCACGCTCGTCGTTTGGTATGGCTTCATTCAG
CTCCGGTTCCCAACGATCAAGGCGAGTTACATGATCCCCCATGTTGTGCAAAAAAGCGGTTAGCTCCTTC
GGTCCTCCGATCGTTGTCAGAAGTAAGTTGGCCGCAGTGTTATCACTCATGGTTATGGCAGCACTGCATA
ATTCTCTTACTGTCATGCCATCCGTAAGATGCTTTTCTGTGACTGGTGAGTACTCAACCAAGTCATTCTG
AGAATAGTGTATGCGGCGACCGAGTTGCTCTTGCCCGGCGTCAATACGGGATAATACCGCGCCACATAGC
AGAACTTTAAAAGTGCTCATCATTGGAAAACGTTCTTCGGGGCGAAAACTCTCAAGGATCTTACCGCTGT
TGAGATCCAGTTCGATGTAACCCACTCGTGCACCCAACTGATCTTCAGCATCTTTTACTTTCACCAGCGT
TTCTGGGTGAGCAAAAACAGGAAGGCAAAATGCCGCAAAAAAGGGAATAAGGGCGACACGGAAATGTTGA
ATACTCATACTCTTCCTTTTTCAATATTATTGAAGCATTTATCAGGGTTATTGTCTCATGAGCGGATACA
TATTTGAATGTATTTAGAAAAATAAACAAATAGGGGTTCCGCGCACATTTCCCCGAAAAGTGCCACCTGA
CGTCGACGGATCGGGAGATCTCCCGATCCCCTATGGTGCACTCTCAGTACAATCTGCTCTGATGCCGCAT
AGTTAAGCCAGTATCTGCTCCCTGCTTGTGTGTTGGAGGTCGCTGAGTAGTGCGCGAGCAAAATTTAAGC
TACAACAAGGCAAGGCTTGACCGACAATTGCATGAAGAATCTGCTTAGGGTTAGGCGTTTTGCGCTGCTT
CGCGATGTACGGGCCAGATATACGCGTTGACATTGATTATTGACTAGTTATTAATAGTAATCAATTACGG
GGTCATTAGTTCATAGCCCATATATGGAGTTCCGCGTTACATAACTTACGGTAAATGGCCCGCCTGGCTG
ACCGCCCAACGACCCCCGCCCATTGACGTCAATAATGACGTATGTTCCCATAGTAACGCCAATAGGGACT
TTCCATTGACGTCAATGGGTGGAGTATTTACGGTAAACTGCCCACTTGGCAGTACATCAAGTGTATCATA
TGCCAAGTACGCCCCCTATTGACGTCAATGACGGTAAATGGCCCGCCTGGCATTATGCCCAGTACATGAC
CTTATGGGACTTTCCTACTTGGCAGTACATCTACGTATTAGTCATCGCTATTACCATGGTGATGCGGTTT
TGGCAGTACATCAATGGGCGTGGATAGCGGTTTGACTCACGGGGATTTCCAAGTCTCCACCCCATTGACG
TCAATGGGAGTTTGTTTTGGCACCAAAATCAACGGGACTTTCCAAAATGTCGTAACAACTCCGCCCCATT
GACGCAAATGGGCGGTAGGCGTGTACGGTGGGAGGTCTATATAAGCAGCGCGTTTTGCCTGTACTGGGTC
TCTCTGGTTAGACCAGATCTGAGCCTGGGAGCTCTCTGGCTAACTAGGGAACCCACTGCTTAAGCCTCAA
TAAAGCTTGCCTTGAGTGCTTCAAGTAGTGTGTGCCCGTCTGTTGTGTGACTCTGGTAACTAGAGATCCC
TCAGACCCTTTTAGTCAGTGTGGAAAATCTCTAGCAGTGGCGCCCGAACAGGGACTTGAAAGCGAAAGGG
AAACCAGAGGAGCTCTCTCGACGCAGGACTCGGCTTGCTGAAGCGCGCACGGCAAGAGGCGAGGGGCGGC
GACTGGTGAGTACGCCAAAAATTTTGACTAGCGGAGGCTAGAAGGAGAGAGATGGGTGCGAGAGCGTCAG
TATTAAGCGGGGGAGAATTAGATCGCGATGGGAAAAAATTCGGTTAAGGCCAGGGGGAAAGAAAAAATAT
AAATTAAAACATATAGTATGGGCAAGCAGGGAGCTAGAACGATTCGCAGTTAATCCTGGCCTGTTAGAAA
CATCAGAAGGCTGTAGACAAATACTGGGACAGCTACAACCATCCCTTCAGACAGGATCAGAAGAACTTAG
ATCATTATATAATACAGTAGCAACCCTCTATTGTGTGCATCAAAGGATAGAGATAAAAGACACCAAGGAA
GCTTTAGACAAGATAGAGGAAGAGCAAAACAAAAGTAAGACCACCGCACAGCAAGCGGCCGGCCGCTGAT
CTTCAGACCTGGAGGAGGAGATATGAGGGACAATTGGAGAAGTGAATTATATAAATATAAAGTAGTAAAA
ATTGAACCATTAGGAGTAGCACCCACCAAGGCAAAGAGAAGAGTGGTGCAGAGAGAAAAAAGAGCAGTGG
GAATAGGAGCTTTGTTCCTTGGGTTCTTGGGAGCAGCAGGAAGCACTATGGGCGCAGCGTCAATGACGCT
GACGGTACAGGCCAGACAATTATTGTCTGGTATAGTGCAGCAGCAGAACAATTTGCTGAGGGCTATTGAG
GCGCAACAGCATCTGTTGCAACTCACAGTCTGGGGCATCAAGCAGCTCCAGGCAAGAATCCTGGCTGTGG
AAAGATACCTAAAGGATCAACAGCTCCTGGGGATTTGGGGTTGCTCTGGAAAACTCATTTGCACCACTGC
TGTGCCTTGGAATGCTAGTTGGAGTAATAAATCTCTGGAACAGATTTGGAATCACACGACCTGGATGGAG
TGGGACAGAGAAATTAACAATTACACAAGCTTAATACACTCCTTAATTGAAGAATCGCAAAACCAGCAAG
AAAAGAATGAACAAGAATTATTGGAATTAGATAAATGGGCAAGTTTGTGGAATTGGTTTAACATAACAAA
TTGGCTGTGGTATATAAAATTATTCATAATGATAGTAGGAGGCTTGGTAGGTTTAAGAATAGTTTTTGCT
GTACTTTCTATAGTGAATAGAGTTAGGCAGGGATATTCACCATTATCGTTTCAGACCCACCTCCCAACCC
CGAGGGGACCCGACAGGCCCGAAGGAATAGAAGAAGAAGGTGGAGAGAGAGACAGAGACAGATCCATTCG
ATTAGTGAACGGATCGGCACTGCGTGCGCCAATTCTGCAGACAAATGGCAGTATTCATCCACAATTTTAA
AAGAAAAGGGGGGATTGGGGGGTACAGTGCAGGGGAAAGAATAGTAGACATAATAGCAACAGACATACAA
ACTAAAGAATTACAAAAACAAATTACAAAAATTCAAAATTTTCGGGTTTATTACAGGGACAGCAGAGATC
CAGTTTGGTTAGTACCGGGCCCGCTCTAGAGATCCGACGCGCCATCTCTAGGCCCGCGCCGGCCCCCTCG
CACGGACTTGTGGGAGAAGCTCGGCTACTCCCCTGCCCCGGTTAATTTGCATATAATATTTCCTAGTAAC
TATAGAGGCTTAATGTGCGATAAAAGACAGATAATCTGTTCTTTTTAATACTAGCTACATTTTACATGAT
AGGCTTGGATTTCTATAACTTCGTATAGCATACATTATACGAAGTTATAAACAGCACAAAAGGAAACTCA
CCCTAACTGTAAAGTAATTGTGTGTTTTGAGACTATAAGTATCCCTTGGAGAACCACCTTGTTGGCAGAT
GACACTGCTCAAGGAGTTTAAGAGCTAAGCTGGAAACAGCATAGCAAGTTTAAATAAGGCTAGTCCGTTA
TCAACTTGAAAAAGTGGCACCGAGTCGGTGCTTTTTTTCTCGAGTACTAGGATCCATTAGGCGGCCGCGT
GGATAACCGTATTACCGCCATGCAGCCTTTTGCTCATTAATTAAGGTACCGAGGGCCTATTTCCCATGAT
TCCTTCATATTTGCATATACGATACAAGGCTGTTAGAGAGATAATTAGAATTAATTTGACTGTAAACACA
AAGATATTAGTACAAAATACGTGACGTAGAAAGTAATAATTTCTTGGGTAGTTTGCAGTTTTAAAATTAT
GTTTTAAAATGGACTATCATATGCTTACCGTAACTTGAAAGTATTTCGATTTCTTGGCTTTATATATCTT
GTGGAAAGCCAGAAACATGGACATAGAGAAATGACAAGAGTTTTAGAGCTAGAAATAGCAAGTTAAAATA
AGGCTAGTCCGTTATCAACTTGAAAAAGTGGCACCGAGTCGGTGCTTTTTTTGAATTCGCTAGCCTAGAG
GTACCTGTGCCCGTCAGTGGGCAGAGCGCACATCGCCCACAGTCCCCGAGAAGTTGGGGGGAGGGGTCGG
CAATTGAACCGGTGCCTAGAGAAGGTGGCGCGGGGTAAACTGGGAAAGTGATGTCGTGTACTGGCTCCGC
CTTTTTCCCGAGGGTGGGGGAGAACCGTATATAAGTGCAGTAGTCGCCGTGAACGTTCTTTTTCGCAACG
GGTTTGCCGCCAGAACACAGGTAAGTGCCGTGTGTGGTTCCCGCGGGCCTGGCCTCTTTACGGGTTATGG
CCCTTGCGTGCCTTGAATTACTTCCACCTGGCTGCAGTACGTGATTCTTGATCCCGAGCTTCGGGTTGGA
AGTGGGTGGGAGAGTTCGAGGCCTTGCGCTTAAGGAGCCCCTTCGCCTCGTGCTTGAGTTGAGGCCTGGC
CTGGGCGCTGGGGCCGCCGCGTGCGAATCTGGTGGCACCTTCGCGCCTGTCTCGCTGCTTTCGATAAGTC
TCTAGCCATTTAAAATTTTTGATGACCTGCTGCGACGCTTTTTTTCTGGCAAGATAGTCTTGTAAATGCG
GGCCAAGATCTGCACACTGGTATTTCGGTTTTTGGGGCCGCGGGCGGCGACGGGGCCCGTGCGTCCCAGC
GCACATGTTCGGCGAGGCGGGGCCTGCGAGCGCGGCCACCGAGAATCGGACGGGGGTAGTCTCAAGCTGG
CCGGCCTGCTCTGGTGCCTGGCCTCGCGCCGCCGTGTATCGCCCCGCCCTGGGCGGCAAGGCTGGCCCGG
TCGGCACCAGTTGCGTGAGCGGAAAGATGGCCGCTTCCCGGCCCTGCTGCAGGGAGCTCAAAATGGAGGA
CGCGGCGCTCGGGAGAGCGGGCGGGTGAGTCACCCACACAAAGGAAAAGGGCCTTTCCGTCCTCAGCCGT
CGCTTCATGTGACTCCACGGAGTACCGGGCGCCGTCCAGGCACCTCGATTAGTTCTCGCGCTTTTGGAGT
ACGTCGTCTTTAGGTTGGGGGGAGGGGTTTTATGCGATGGAGTTTCCCCACACTGAGTGGGTGGAGACTG
AAGTTAGGCCAGCTTGGCACTTGATGTAATTCTCCTTGGAATTTGCCCTTTTTGAGTTTGGATCTTGGTT
CATTCTCAAGCCTCAGACAGTGGTTCAAAGTTTTTTTCTTCCATTTCAGGTGTCGTGAGCTAGCCCACCA
TGACCGAGTACAAGCCCACGGTGCGCCTCGCCACCCGCGACGACGTCCCCCGGGCCGTACGCACCCTCGC
CGCCGCGTTCGCCGACTACCCCGCCACGCGCCACACCGTCGACCCGGACCGCCACATCGAGCGGGTCACC
GAGCTGCAAGAACTCTTCCTCACGCGCGTCGGGCTCGACATCGGCAAGGTGTGGGTCGCGGACGACGGCG
CCGCGGTGGCGGTCTGGACCACGCCGGAGAGCGTCGAAGCGGGGGCGGTGTTCGCCGAGATCGGCCCGCG
CATGGCCGAGTTGAGCGGTTCCCGGCTGGCCGCGCAGCAACAGATGGAAGGCCTCCTGGCGCCGCACCGG
CCCAAGGAGCCCGCGTGGTTCCTGGCCACCGTCGGCGTCTCGCCCGACCACCAGGGCAAGGGTCTGGGCA
GCGCCGTCGTGCTCCCCGGAGTGGAGGCGGCCGAGCGCGCCGGGGTGCCCGCCTTCCTGGAGACCTCCGC
GCCCCGCAACCTCCCCTTCTACGAGCGGCTCGGCTTCACCGTCACCGCCGACGTCGAGGTGCCCGAAGGA
CCGCGCACCTGGTGCATGACCCGCAAGCCCGGTGCCGGATCGGGAGAGGGCAGAGGAAGTCTGCTAACAT
GCGGTGACGTCGAGGAGAATCCTGGCCCACCGGTCGCCACCAGCGAGCTGATTAAGGAGAACATGCACAT
GAAGCTGTACATGGAGGGCACCGTGGACAACCATCACTTCAAGTGCACATCCGAGGGCGAAGGCAAGCCC
TACGAGGGCACCCAGACCATGAGAATCAAGGTGGTCGAGGGCGGCCCTCTCCCCTTCGCCTTCGACATCC
TGGCTACTAGCTTCCTCTACGGCAGCAAGACCTTCATCAACCACACCCAGGGCATCCCCGACTTCTTCAA
GCAGTCCTTCCCTGAGGGCTTCACATGGGAGAGAGTCACCACATACGAAGACGGGGGCGTGCTGACCGCT
ACCCAGGACACCAGCCTCCAGGACGGCTGCCTCATCTACAACGTCAAGATCAGAGGGGTGAACTTCACAT
CCAACGGCCCTGTGATGCAGAAGAAAACACTCGGCTGGGAGGCCTTCACCGAGACGCTGTACCCCGCTGA
CGGCGGCCTGGAAGGCAGAAACGACATGGCCCTGAAGCTCGTGGGCGGGAGCCATCTGATCGCAAACATC
AAGACCACATATAGATCCAAGAAACCCGCTAAGAACCTCAAGATGCCTGGCGTCTACTATGTGGACTACA
GACTGGAAAGAATCAAGGAGGCCAACAACGAGACCTACGTCGAGCAGCACGAGGTGGCAGTGGCCAGATA
CTGCGACCTCCCTAGCAAACTGGGGCACAAGCTTAATTAAGAATTCGTCGAGGGACCTAATAACTTCGTA
TAGCATACATTATACGAAGTTATACATGTTTAAGGGTTCCGGTTCCACTAGGTACAATTCGATATCAAGC
TTATCGATAATCAACCTCTGGATTACAAAATTTGTGAAAGATTGACTGGTATTCTTAACTATGTTGCTCC
TTTTACGCTATGTGGATACGCTGCTTTAATGCCTTTGTATCATGCTATTGCTTCCCGTATGGCTTTCATT
TTCTCCTCCTTGTATAAATCCTGGTTGCTGTCTCTTTATGAGGAGTTGTGGCCCGTTGTCAGGCAACGTG
GCGTGGTGTGCACTGTGTTTGCTGACGCAACCCCCACTGGTTGGGGCATTGCCACCACCTGTCAGCTCCT
TTCCGGGACTTTCGCTTTCCCCCTCCCTATTGCCACGGCGGAACTCATCGCCGCCTGCCTTGCCCGCTGC
TGGACAGGGGCTCGGCTGTTGGGCACTGACAATTCCGTGGTGTTGTCGGGGAAATCATCGTCCTTTCCTT
GGCTGCTCGCCTGTGTTGCCACCTGGATTCTGCGCGGGACGTCCTTCTGCTACGTCCCTTCGGCCCTCAA
TCCAGCGGACCTTCCTTCCCGCGGCCTGCTGCCGGCTCTGCGGCCTCTTCCGCGTCTTCGCCTTCGCCCT
CAGACGAGTCGGATCTCCCTTTGGGCCGCCTCCCCGCAT
Features (pLannotate 1.2.2; 25 found; start..end, strand, type, name):
     20..520     +  CDS            nef (fragment): NEF_HV1LA - Experimental evidence at protein level: Swiss-Prot protein existence level 1. Extracellular Nef protein targets CD4(+) T-lymphocytes for apoptosis by interacting with CXCR4 surface receptors. From Human immunodeficiency virus type 1 group M subtype B (isolate Lai) (HIV-1).
    527..707     +  LTR            5' LTR (truncated): truncated 5' long terminal repeat (LTR) from HIV-1
    769..1357    -  rep_origin     ori: high-copy-number ColE1/pMB1/pBR322/pUC origin of replication
   1528..2388    -  CDS            AmpR: β-lactamase; bla; confers resistance to ampicillin, carbenicillin, and related antibiotics
   2389..2493    -  promoter       AmpR promoter: bla
   2552..2604    -  misc_feature   bom (fragment): basis of mobility region from pBR322
   2759..3138    +  enhancer       CMV enhancer: human cytomegalovirus immediate early enhancer
   3139..3338    +  promoter       CMV promoter: human cytomegalovirus (CMV) immediate early promoter
   3356..3536    +  LTR            5' LTR (truncated): truncated 5' long terminal repeat (LTR) from HIV-1
   3583..3708    +  misc_feature   HIV-1 Ψ: packaging signal of human immunodeficiency virus type 1
   3692..4030    +  CDS            HIV-1 gag (fragment): gag protein from human immunodeficiency virus 1; gag
   4205..4438    +  misc_feature   RRE: The Rev response element (RRE) of HIV-1 allows for Rev-dependent mRNA export from the nucleus to the cytoplasm.
   4815..4915    +  CDS            Rev (fragment): human immunodeficiency virus 1 (HIV-1) Rev protein; rev; enhances nuclear export of unspliced and incompletely spliced viral mRNAs
   4965..5082    +  misc_feature   cPPT/CTS: central polypurine tract and central termination sequence of HIV-1
   5335..5368    +  protein_bind   loxP: Cre-mediated recombination occurs in the 8-bp core sequence (GCATACAT). Cre recombinase
   5494..5561    +  misc_RNA       tracrRNA (fragment): trans-activating CRISPR RNA for the Streptococcus pyogenes CRISPR/Cas9 system
   5651..5888    +  promoter       U6 promoter: RNA polymerase III promoter for human U6 snRNA
   5920..5995    +  misc_RNA       gRNA scaffold: guide RNA scaffold for the Streptococcus pyogenes CRISPR/Cas9 system
   6027..7198    +  promoter       EF-1α promoter: strong constitutive promoter for human elongation factor EF-1α
   7210..7806    +  CDS            PuroR: puromycin N-acetyltransferase; pac from Streptomyces alboniger; confers resistance to puromycin
   7882..8580    +  CDS            TagBFP: monomeric blue fluorescent protein mammalian codon-optimized
   8600..8633    +  protein_bind   loxP: Cre-mediated recombination occurs in the 8-bp core sequence (GCATACAT). Cre recombinase
   8666..8689    +  misc_feature   MCS (fragment): pBluescript multiple cloning site
   8689..9277    +  misc_feature   WPRE: woodchuck hepatitis virus posttranscriptional regulatory element
   9278..18      +  misc_feature   MCS (fragment) (across the origin): pBluescript multiple cloning site
