[The description below was written by a language model from this plasmid's Addgene catalogue record and pLannotate feature annotations shown in this document.]
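Description:
double_sgRNA targeting e3 and e7 is a lentiviral CRISPR guide-expression plasmid built on the pHR backbone, about 9.3 kb in total, designed to deliver two Streptococcus pyogenes-type sgRNAs into human cells, one directed at enhancer 3 and the other at enhancer 7 of the MYC locus. It is propagated in bacteria through a high-copy ColE1/pUC origin with ampicillin resistance (β-lactamase under its own promoter). The transfer-vector portion has a CMV enhancer/promoter driving a truncated HIV-1 5' LTR, followed by the Ψ packaging signal with a gag fragment, the Rev response element for Rev-dependent export of the genomic RNA, and the cPPT/CTS. A WPRE sits downstream of the payload to enhance transcript expression, ahead of the nef-fragment/truncated LTR region that forms the 3' end of the provirus.

The payload contains two guide units. One is clearly annotated as a human U6 Pol III promoter followed by a gRNA scaffold. Upstream of it lies a second scaffold, detected only as a tracrRNA fragment, which suggests a variant scaffold sequence. The promoter driving this first guide is not annotated in the feature table, so the record does not identify it. Downstream, an EF-1α promoter drives puromycin N-acetyltransferase followed by TagBFP, giving both drug selection and blue fluorescence for tracking transduced cells. The short gap between the two coding sequences is not annotated, so how they are linked is not stated. Two loxP sites flank the guide and marker cassettes, which would in principle allow Cre-mediated excision. No Cas9 or dCas9 is encoded, so the effector must be supplied separately. The stated purpose is simultaneous targeting of two MYC enhancers, consistent with studies of combinatorial or epistatic enhancer interactions.
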