Addgene plasmid #190689: double_sgRNA targeting e3 and e7
Purpose: sgRNAs targeting enhancer 3 and 7 of MYC separately
Depositing lab: Stanley Qi. Depositing organization: Stanford University. Publication: Nested epistasis enhancer networks for robust genome regulation. Lin X, Liu Y, Liu S, Zhu X, Wu L, Zhu Y, Zhao D, Xu X, Chemparathy A, Wang H, Cao Y, Nakamura M, Noordermeer JN, La Russa M, Wong WH, Zhao K, Qi LS. Science. 2022 Aug 11:eabk3512. doi: 10.1126/science.abk3512. PubMed 35951677.
Backbone
  Vector backbone: pHR
  Backbone size w/o insert (bp): 5000
  Total vector size (bp): 9290
  Vector type: Mammalian Expression, Lentiviral, CRISPR, Synthetic Biology
  Selectable markers: Puromycin
Growth in bacteria
  Bacterial resistance: Ampicillin, 100 μg/mL
  Growth temperature: 37°C
  Growth strain: NEB Stable
  Copy number: High Copy
Gene/Insert
  Gene/Insert name: sgRNAs targeting enhancer 3 and 7 of MYC separately
  gRNA/shRNA sequence: GCAGATGACACTGCTCAAGGA, GACATAGAGAAATGACAAGA
  Species: H. sapiens (human)
  GenBank ID: NG_007161
  Tag / fusion protein: BFP (C terminal on insert); Puromycin (C terminal on insert)
  Entrez Gene: MYC (a.k.a. MRTL, MYCC, bHLHe39, c-Myc)
Terms and licenses: Academic/Nonprofit Terms; Industry Terms: Not Available to Industry
How to cite: double_sgRNA targeting e3 and e7 was a gift from Stanley Qi (Addgene plasmid # 190689 ; http://n2t.net/addgene:190689 ; RRID:Addgene_190689)
